Addgene plasmid #176150: pLV-Hygro-Ef1A-Myc-POLB(PAMmut)
Purpose: N-terminus Myc-tagged POLB containing a mutation in the PAM site used by POLB gRNA1 & a hygromycin resistance cassette
Depositing lab: Robert Sobol. Depositing organization: University of South Alabama, Mitchell Cancer Institute. Publication: Temporal dynamics of base excision/single-strand break repair protein complex assembly/disassembly are modulated by the PARP/NAD(+)/SIRT6 axis. Koczor CA, Saville KM, Andrews JF, Clark J, Fang Q, Li J, Al-Rahahleh RQ, Ibrahim M, McClellan S, Makarov MV, Migaud ME, Sobol RW. Cell Rep. 2021 Nov 2;37(5):109917. doi: 10.1016/j.celrep.2021.109917. PubMed 34731617.
Backbone
  Vector backbone: Lentivirus
  Backbone manufacturer: VectorBuilder
  Total vector size (bp): 9962
  Vector type: Mammalian Expression, Lentiviral
  Selectable markers: Hygromycin
Growth in bacteria
  Bacterial resistance: Ampicillin, 100 μg/mL
  Growth temperature: 37°C
  Growth strain: NEB Stable
  Copy number: High Copy
Gene/Insert
  Gene/Insert name: PolB
  Species: H. sapiens (human)
  Insert size (bp): 1038
  Mutation: Mutation in the PAM site used by POLB gRNA1
  Entrez Gene: POLB
  Promoter: EF1A
  Tag / fusion protein: MYC (N terminal on insert)
  Cloning method: Unknown
  Sequencing primers: 5′ N/A
Resource information
  A portion of this plasmid was derived from a plasmid made by: VectorBuilder
Terms and licenses: Academic/Nonprofit Terms; Industry Terms: Not Available to Industry
How to cite: pLV-Hygro-Ef1A-Myc-POLB(PAMmut) was a gift from Robert Sobol (Addgene plasmid # 176150 ; http://n2t.net/addgene:176150 ; RRID:Addgene_176150)
