[The description below was written by a language model from this plasmid's Addgene catalogue record and pLannotate feature annotations shown in this document.]
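Description:
pLV-Hygro-Ef1A-Myc-POLB(PAMmut) is a 9,962 bp third-generation-style, self-inactivating HIV-1 lentiviral transfer plasmid built on a VectorBuilder backbone for stable expression of human DNA polymerase β (POLB) in mammalian cells. It is propagated in E. coli through a high-copy ColE1/pUC origin with ampicillin selection (β-lactamase). The bacterial portion also carries an f1 origin and remnants of lac and T7/T3 promoter elements. An RSV promoter fused to a truncated 5' LTR drives production of the genomic RNA in packaging cells. That RNA carries the Ψ packaging signal with a gag fragment, the RRE for Rev-dependent nuclear export, the cPPT/CTS, and a ΔU3 3' LTR that inactivates LTR promoter activity after integration. An SV40 poly(A) signal and SV40 origin lie downstream of the 3' LTR.

The payload is an EF-1α promoter with its intron A driving the POLB coding sequence. Gateway attB4, attB1 and attB2 sites flank the promoter and the coding sequence, marking the modules that were assembled into the vector. The catalogue lists an N-terminal Myc epitope tag. It is not annotated separately in the feature table, though the short gap between attB1 and the POLB CDS and the listed insert size are consistent with it. The coding sequence carries a mutation in the PAM site used by POLB gRNA1, which should make the transgene resistant to Cas9 cutting directed by that guide; the exact change is not stated. A WPRE follows to enhance transcript expression. A separate mouse PGK promoter drives the hph gene, allowing hygromycin selection of transduced cells. The design suits re-expression of tagged POLB in cells where the endogenous gene is targeted by CRISPR, in the context of studies on base excision and single-strand break repair complex dynamics.
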