Features (pLannotate 1.2.2; 32 found; start..end, strand, type, name):
      3..229     +  promoter       RSV promoter: Rous sarcoma virus enhancer/promoter
    230..410     +  LTR            5' LTR (truncated): truncated 5' long terminal repeat (LTR) from HIV-1
    457..582     +  misc_feature   HIV-1 Ψ: packaging signal of human immunodeficiency virus type 1
    566..929     +  CDS            HIV-1 gag (fragment): gag protein from human immunodeficiency virus 1; gag
   1075..1308    +  misc_feature   RRE: The Rev response element (RRE) of HIV-1 allows for Rev-dependent mRNA export from the nucleus to the cytoplasm.
   1685..1785    +  CDS            Rev (fragment): human immunodeficiency virus 1 (HIV-1) Rev protein; rev; enhances nuclear export of unspliced and incompletely spliced viral mRNAs
   1803..1920    +  misc_feature   cPPT/CTS: central polypurine tract and central termination sequence of HIV-1
   1938..1958    +  protein_bind   attB4: mutant version of attB; core recombination site for the Gateway® BP reaction BP Clonase™
   1978..2189    +  promoter       EF-1α core promoter: core promoter for human elongation factor EF-1α
   2190..2299    +  intron         EF-1α intron A (fragment): intron upstream of the start codon of human EF-1α
   2925..3128    +  intron         EF-1α intron A: truncated intron upstream of the start codon of human EF-1α
   3137..3161    +  protein_bind   attB1: mutant version of attB; recombination site for the Gateway® BP reaction BP Clonase™
   3201..4205    +  CDS            POLB (sequence withheld): DPOLB_HUMAN - Experimental evidence at protein level: Swiss-Prot protein existence level 1. Repair polymerase that plays a key role in base-excision repair. Has 5'-deoxyribose-5-phosphate lyase (dRP lyase) activity that removes the 5' sugar phosphate and also acts as a DNA polymerase that adds one nucleotide to the 3' end of the arising single-nucleotide gap. Conducts 'gap-filling' DNA synthesis in a stepwise distributive fashion rather than in a processive fashion as for other DNA polymerases. From Homo sapiens (Human).
   4209..4233    -  protein_bind   attB2: mutant version of attB; recombination site for the Gateway® BP reaction BP Clonase™
   4251..4839    +  misc_feature   WPRE: woodchuck hepatitis virus posttranscriptional regulatory element
   4870..5369    +  promoter       PGK promoter: mouse phosphoglycerate kinase 1 promoter
   5386..6408    +  CDS            hph: KHYB_ECOLX - Experimental evidence at protein level: Swiss-Prot protein existence level 1. The aminoglycoside phosphotransferases achieve inactivation of their antibiotic substrates by phosphorylation. Only phosphorylates hygromycin and closely related compounds such as demethyl analogs and destomycin. From Escherichia coli.
   6404..6481    +  CDS            nef (fragment): NEF_HV1Z2 - Experimental evidence at protein level: Swiss-Prot protein existence level 1. Extracellular Nef protein targets CD4(+) T-lymphocytes for apoptosis by interacting with CXCR4 surface receptors. From Human immunodeficiency virus type 1 group M subtype D (isolate Z2/CDC-Z34) (HIV-1).
   6483..6716    +  LTR            3' LTR (ΔU3): self-inactivating 3' long terminal repeat (LTR) from HIV-1
   6788..6909    +  polyA_signal   SV40 poly(A) signal: SV40 polyadenylation signal
   6949..7084    +  rep_origin     SV40 ori: SV40 origin of replication
   7105..7123    -  promoter       T7 promoter: promoter for bacteriophage T7 RNA polymerase
   7131..7286    +  CDS            lacZα (fragment): LacZα fragment of β-galactosidase; lacZ fragment
   7291..7719    +  rep_origin     f1 ori (sequence partly withheld): f1 bacteriophage origin of replication; arrow indicates direction of (+) strand synthesis
   7772..7876    +  promoter       AmpR promoter: bla
   7877..8737    +  CDS            AmpR: β-lactamase; bla; confers resistance to ampicillin, carbenicillin, and related antibiotics
   8908..9496    +  rep_origin     ori: high-copy-number ColE1/pMB1/pBR322/pUC origin of replication
   9679..9771    +  CDS            lacI (fragment): lac repressor; lacI; The lac repressor binds to the lac operator to inhibit transcription in E. coli. This inhibition can be relieved by adding lactose or isopropyl-β-D-thiogalactopyranoside (IPTG).
   9784..9805    +  protein_bind   CAP binding site: CAP binding activates transcription in the presence of cAMP. E. coli catabolite activator protein
   9820..9850    +  promoter       lac promoter: promoter for the E. coli lac operon
   9858..9874    +  protein_bind   lac operator: The lac repressor binds to the lac operator to inhibit transcription in E. coli. This inhibition can be relieved by adding lactose or isopropyl-β-D-thiogalactopyranoside (IPTG). lac repressor encoded by lacI
   9919..9937    +  promoter       T3 promoter: promoter for bacteriophage T3 RNA polymerase
>Addgene plasmid #176150 | pLV-Hygro-Ef1A-Myc-POLB(PAMmut) | addgene full sequence | sequence record 354258 | Addgene NGS Result
AATGTAGTCTTATGCAATACTCTTGTAGTCTTGCAACATGGTAACGATGAGTTAGCAACATGCCTTACAA
GGAGAGAAAAAGCACCGTGCATGCCGATTGGTGGAAGTAAGGTGGTACGATCGTGCCTTATTAGGAAGGC
AACAGACGGGTCTGACATGGATTGGACGAACCACTGAATTGCCGCATTGCAGAGATATTGTATTTAAGTG
CCTAGCTCGATACATAAACGGGTCTCTCTGGTTAGACCAGATCTGAGCCTGGGAGCTCTCTGGCTAACTA
GGGAACCCACTGCTTAAGCCTCAATAAAGCTTGCCTTGAGTGCTTCAAGTAGTGTGTGCCCGTCTGTTGT
GTGACTCTGGTAACTAGAGATCCCTCAGACCCTTTTAGTCAGTGTGGAAAATCTCTAGCAGTGGCGCCCG
AACAGGGACTTGAAAGCGAAAGGGAAACCAGAGGAGCTCTCTCGACGCAGGACTCGGCTTGCTGAAGCGC
GCACGGCAAGAGGCGAGGGGCGGCGACTGGTGAGTACGCCAAAAATTTTGACTAGCGGAGGCTAGAAGGA
GAGAGATGGGTGCGAGAGCGTCAGTATTAAGCGGGGGAGAATTAGATCGCGATGGGAAAAAATTCGGTTA
AGGCCAGGGGGAAAGAAAAAATATAAATTAAAACATATAGTATGGGCAAGCAGGGAGCTAGAACGATTCG
CAGTTAATCCTGGCCTGTTAGAAACATCAGAAGGCTGTAGACAAATACTGGGACAGCTACAACCATCCCT
TCAGACAGGATCAGAAGAACTTAGATCATTATATAATACAGTAGCAACCCTCTATTGTGTGCATCAAAGG
ATAGAGATAAAAGACACCAAGGAAGCTTTAGACAAGATAGAGGAAGAGCAAAACAAAAGTAAGACCACCG
CACAGCAAGCGGCCGCTGATCTTCAGACCTGGAGGAGGAGATATGAGGGACAATTGGAGAAGTGAATTAT
ATAAATATAAAGTAGTAAAAATTGAACCATTAGGAGTAGCACCCACCAAGGCAAAGAGAAGAGTGGTGCA
GAGAGAAAAAAGAGCAGTGGGAATAGGAGCTTTGTTCCTTGGGTTCTTGGGAGCAGCAGGAAGCACTATG
GGCGCAGCGTCAATGACGCTGACGGTACAGGCCAGACAATTATTGTCTGGTATAGTGCAGCAGCAGAACA
ATTTGCTGAGGGCTATTGAGGCGCAACAGCATCTGTTGCAACTCACAGTCTGGGGCATCAAGCAGCTCCA
GGCAAGAATCCTGGCTGTGGAAAGATACCTAAAGGATCAACAGCTCCTGGGGATTTGGGGTTGCTCTGGA
AAACTCATTTGCACCACTGCTGTGCCTTGGAATGCTAGTTGGAGTAATAAATCTCTGGAACAGATTTGGA
ATCACACGACCTGGATGGAGTGGGACAGAGAAATTAACAATTACACAAGCTTAATACACTCCTTAATTGA
AGAATCGCAAAACCAGCAAGAAAAGAATGAACAAGAATTATTGGAATTAGATAAATGGGCAAGTTTGTGG
AATTGGTTTAACATAACAAATTGGCTGTGGTATATAAAATTATTCATAATGATAGTAGGAGGCTTGGTAG
GTTTAAGAATAGTTTTTGCTGTACTTTCTATAGTGAATAGAGTTAGGCAGGGATATTCACCATTATCGTT
TCAGACCCACCTCCCAACCCCGAGGGGACCCGACAGGCCCGAAGGAATAGAAGAAGAAGGTGGAGAGAGA
GACAGAGACAGATCCATTCGATTAGTGAACGGATCTCGACGGTATCGCTAGCTTTTAAAAGAAAAGGGGG
GATTGGGGGGTACAGTGCAGGGGAAAGAATAGTAGACATAATAGCAACAGACATACAAACTAAAGAATTA
CAAAAACAAATTACAAAAATTCAAAATTTTACTAGTGATTATCGGATCAACTTTGTATAGAAAAGTTGGG
CTCCGGTGCCCGTCAGTGGGCAGAGCGCACATCGCCCACAGTCCCCGAGAAGTTGGGGGGAGGGGTCGGC
AATTGAACCGGTGCCTAGAGAAGGTGGCGCGGGGTAAACTGGGAAAGTGATGTCGTGTACTGGCTCCGCC
TTTTTCCCGAGGGTGGGGGAGAACCGTATATAAGTGCAGTAGTCGCCGTGAACGTTCTTTTTCGCAACGG
GTTTGCCGCCAGAACACAGGTAAGTGCCGTGTGTGGTTCCCGCGGGCCTGGCCTCTTTACGGGTTATGGC
CCTTGCGTGCCTTGAATTACTTCCACCTGGCTGCAGTACGTGATTCTTGATCCCGAGCTTCGGGTTGGAA
GTGGGTGGGAGAGTTCGAGGCCTTGCGCTTAAGGAGCCCCTTCGCCTCGTGCTTGAGTTGAGGCCTGGCC
TGGGCGCTGGGGCCGCCGCGTGCGAATCTGGTGGCACCTTCGCGCCTGTCTCGCTGCTTTCGATAAGTCT
CTAGCCATTTAAAATTTTTGATGACCTGCTGCGACGCTTTTTTTCTGGCAAGATAGTCTTGTAAATGCGG
GCCAAGATCTGCACACTGGTATTTCGGTTTTTGGGGCCGCGGGCGGCGACGGGGCCCGTGCGTCCCAGCG
CACATGTTCGGCGAGGCGGGGCCTGCGAGCGCGGCCACCGAGAATCGGACGGGGGTAGTCTCAAGCTGGC
CGGCCTGCTCTGGTGCCTGGTCTCGCGCCGCCGTGTATCGCCCCGCCCTGGGCGGCAAGGCTGGCCCGGT
CGGCACCAGTTGCGTGAGCGGAAAGATGGCCGCTTCCCGGCCCTGCTGCAGGGAGCTCAAAATGGAGGAC
GCGGCGCTCGGGAGAGCGGGCGGGTGAGTCACCCACACAAAGGAAAAGGGCCTTTCCGTCCTCAGCCGTC
GCTTCATGTGACTCCACGGAGTACCGGGCGCCGTCCAGGCACCTCGATTAGTTCTCGAGCTTTTGGAGTA
CGTCGTCTTTAGGTTGGGGGGAGGGGTTTTATGCGATGGAGTTTCCCCACACTGAGTGGGTGGAGACTGA
AGTTAGGCCAGCTTGGCACTTGATGTAATTCTCCTTGGAATTTGCCCTTTTTGAGTTTGGATCTTGGTTC
ATTCTCAAGCCTCAGACAGTGGTTCAAAGTTTTTTTCTTCCATTTCAGGTGTCGTGACAAGTTTGTACAA
AAAAGCAGGCTGCCACCATGGAACAAAAACTCATCTCAGAAGAGGATCTG
[1005 nt withheld, positions 3201-4205]
TGAACCCAGCTTTCTTGTACAAAGTGGTGATAATCGAATTCCGATAATCAACCTCTGGATTACAAAATTT
GTGAAAGATTGACTGGTATTCTTAACTATGTTGCTCCTTTTACGCTATGTGGATACGCTGCTTTAATGCC
TTTGTATCATGCTATTGCTTCCCGTATGGCTTTCATTTTCTCCTCCTTGTATAAATCCTGGTTGCTGTCT
CTTTATGAGGAGTTGTGGCCCGTTGTCAGGCAACGTGGCGTGGTGTGCACTGTGTTTGCTGACGCAACCC
CCACTGGTTGGGGCATTGCCACCACCTGTCAGCTCCTTTCCGGGACTTTCGCTTTCCCCCTCCCTATTGC
CACGGCGGAACTCATCGCCGCCTGCCTTGCCCGCTGCTGGACAGGGGCTCGGCTGTTGGGCACTGACAAT
TCCGTGGTGTTGTCGGGGAAGCTGACGTCCTTTCCATGGCTGCTCGCCTGTGTTGCCACCTGGATTCTGC
GCGGGACGTCCTTCTGCTACGTCCCTTCGGCCCTCAATCCAGCGGACCTTCCTTCCCGCGGCCTGCTGCC
GGCTCTGCGGCCTCTTCCGCGTCTTCGCCTTCGCCCTCAGACGAGTCGGATCTCCCTTTGGGCCGCCTCC
CCGCATCGGGAATTCCCGCGGTTCGAATTCTACCGGGTAGGGGAGGCGCTTTTCCCAAGGCAGTCTGGAG
CATGCGCTTTAGCAGCCCCGCTGGGCACTTGGCGCTACACAAGTGGCCTCTGGCCTCGCACACATTCCAC
ATCCACCGGTAGGCGCCAACCGGCTCCGTTCTTTGGTGGCCCCTTCGCGCCACCTTCTACTCCTCCCCTA
GTCAGGAAGTTCCCCCCCGCCCCGCAGCTCGCGTCGTGCAGGACGTGACAAATGGAAGTAGCACGTCTCA
CTAGTCTCGTGCAGATGGACAGCACCGCTGAGCAATGGAAGCGGGTAGGCCTTTGGGGCAGCGGCCAATA
GCAGCTTTGCTCCTTCGCTTTCTGGGCTCAGAGGCTGGGAAGGGGTGGGTCCGGGGGCGGGCTCAGGGGC
GGGCTCAGGGGCGGGGCGGGCGCCCGAAGGTCCTCCGGAGGCCCGGCATTCTGCACGCTTCAAAAGCGCA
CGTCTGCCGCGCTGTTCTCCTCTTCCTCATCTCCGGGCCTTTCGACCTCACGTGGCCACCATGAAAAAGC
CTGAACTCACCGCGACGTCTGTCGAGAAGTTTCTGATCGAAAAGTTCGACAGCGTCTCCGACCTGATGCA
GCTCTCGGAGGGCGAAGAATCTCGTGCTTTCAGCTTCGATGTAGGAGGGCGTGGATATGTCCTGCGGGTA
AATAGCTGCGCCGATGGTTTCTACAAAGATCGTTATGTTTATCGGCACTTTGCATCGGCCGCGCTCCCGA
TTCCGGAAGTGCTTGACATTGGGGAATTTAGCGAGAGCCTGACCTATTGCATCTCCCGCCGTGCACAGGG
TGTCACGTTGCAAGACCTGCCTGAAACCGAACTGCCCGCTGTTCTGCAGCCGGTCGCGGAGGCCATGGAT
GCGATCGCTGCGGCCGATCTTAGCCAGACGAGCGGGTTCGGCCCATTCGGACCGCAAGGAATCGGTCAAT
ACACTACATGGCGTGATTTCATATGCGCGATTGCTGATCCCCATGTGTATCACTGGCAAACTGTGATGGA
CGACACCGTCAGTGCGTCCGTCGCGCAGGCTCTCGATGAGCTGATGCTTTGGGCCGAGGACTGCCCCGAA
GTCCGGCACCTCGTGCACGCGGATTTCGGCTCCAACAATGTCCTGACGGACAATGGCCGCATAACAGCGG
TCATTGACTGGAGCGAGGCGATGTTCGGGGATTCCCAATACGAGGTCGCCAACATCTTCTTCTGGAGGCC
GTGGTTGGCTTGTATGGAGCAGCAGACGCGCTACTTCGAGCGGAGGCATCCGGAGCTTGCAGGATCGCCG
CGGCTCCGGGCGTATATGCTCCGCATTGGTCTTGACCAACTCTATCAGAGCTTGGTTGACGGCAATTTCG
ATGATGCAGCTTGGGCGCAGGGTCGATGCGACGCAATCGTCCGATCCGGAGCCGGGACTGTCGGGCGTAC
ACAAATCGCCCGCAGAAGCGCGGCCGTCTGGACCGATGGCTGTGTAGAAGTACTCGCCGATAGTGGAAAC
CGACGCCCCAGCACTCGTCCGAGGGCAAAGGAATAGGGTACCTTTAAGACCAATGACTTACAAGGCAGCT
GTAGATCTTAGCCACTTTTTAAAAGAAAAGGGGGGACTGGAAGGGCTAATTCACTCCCAACGAAGACAAG
ATCTGCTTTTTGCTTGTACTGGGTCTCTCTGGTTAGACCAGATCTGAGCCTGGGAGCTCTCTGGCTAACT
AGGGAACCCACTGCTTAAGCCTCAATAAAGCTTGCCTTGAGTGCTTCAAGTAGTGTGTGCCCGTCTGTTG
TGTGACTCTGGTAACTAGAGATCCCTCAGACCCTTTTAGTCAGTGTGGAAAATCTCTAGCAGTAGTAGTT
CATGTCATCTTATTATTCAGTATTTATAACTTGCAAAGAAATGAATATCAGAGAGTGAGAGGAACTTGTT
TATTGCAGCTTATAATGGTTACAAATAAAGCAATAGCATCACAAATTTCACAAATAAAGCATTTTTTTCA
CTGCATTCTAGTTGTGGTTTGTCCAAACTCATCAATGTATCTTATCATGTCTGGCTCTAGCTATCCCGCC
CCTAACTCCGCCCATCCCGCCCCTAACTCCGCCCAGTTCCGCCCATTCTCCGCCCCATGGCTGACTAATT
TTTTTTATTTATGCAGAGGCCGAGGCCGCCTCGGCCTCTGAGCTATTCCAGAAGTAGTGAGGAGGCTTTT
TTGGAGGCCTAGGGACGTACCCAATTCGCCCTATAGTGAGTCGTATTACGCGCGCTCACTGGCCGTCGTT
TTACAACGTCGTGACTGGGAAAACCCTGGCGTTACCCAACTTAATCGCCTTGCAGCACATCCCCCTTTCG
CCAGCTGGCGTAATAGCGAAGAGGCCCGCACCGATCGCCCTTCCCAACAGTTGCGCAGCCTGAATGGCGA
ATGGG
[124 nt withheld, positions 7291-7414]
C
[91 nt withheld, positions 7416-7506]
A
[49 nt withheld, positions 7508-7556]
CCTTTGACGTTGGAGTCCACGTTCTTT
[37 nt withheld, positions 7584-7620]
ACCCTATCTCGGTCTATTCTTTTGATTTATAAGGGATTTTGCCGATTTCGGCCTATTGGTTAAAAAATGA
GCTGATTTAACAAAAATTTAACGCGAATTTTAACAAAATATTAACGCTTACAATTTAGGTGGCACTTTTC
GGGGAAATGTGCGCGGAACCCCTATTTGTTTATTTTTCTAAATACATTCAAATATGTATCCGCTCATGAG
ACAATAACCCTGATAAATGCTTCAATAATATTGAAAAAGGAAGAGTATGAGTATTCAACATTTCCGTGTC
GCCCTTATTCCCTTTTTTGCGGCATTTTGCCTTCCTGTTTTTGCTCACCCAGAAACGCTGGTGAAAGTAA
AAGATGCTGAAGATCAGTTGGGTGCACGAGTGGGTTACATCGAACTGGATCTCAACAGCGGTAAGATCCT
TGAGAGTTTTCGCCCCGAAGAACGTTTTCCAATGATGAGCACTTTTAAAGTTCTGCTATGTGGCGCGGTA
TTATCCCGTATTGACGCCGGGCAAGAGCAACTCGGTCGCCGCATACACTATTCTCAGAATGACTTGGTTG
AGTACTCACCAGTCACAGAAAAGCATCTTACGGATGGCATGACAGTAAGAGAATTATGCAGTGCTGCCAT
AACCATGAGTGATAACACTGCGGCCAACTTACTTCTGACAACGATCGGAGGACCGAAGGAGCTAACCGCT
TTTTTGCACAACATGGGGGATCATGTAACTCGCCTTGATCGTTGGGAACCGGAGCTGAATGAAGCCATAC
CAAACGACGAGCGTGACACCACGATGCCTGTAGCAATGGCAACAACGTTGCGCAAACTATTAACTGGCGA
ACTACTTACTCTAGCTTCCCGGCAACAATTAATAGACTGGATGGAGGCGGATAAAGTTGCAGGACCACTT
CTGCGCTCGGCCCTTCCGGCTGGCTGGTTTATTGCTGATAAATCTGGAGCCGGTGAGCGTGGGTCTCGCG
GTATCATTGCAGCACTGGGGCCAGATGGTAAGCCCTCCCGTATCGTAGTTATCTACACGACGGGGAGTCA
GGCAACTATGGATGAACGAAATAGACAGATCGCTGAGATAGGTGCCTCACTGATTAAGCATTGGTAACTG
TCAGACCAAGTTTACTCATATATACTTTAGATTGATTTAAAACTTCATTTTTAATTTAAAAGGATCTAGG
TGAAGATCCTTTTTGATAATCTCATGACCAAAATCCCTTAACGTGAGTTTTCGTTCCACTGAGCGTCAGA
CCCCGTAGAAAAGATCAAAGGATCTTCTTGAGATCCTTTTTTTCTGCGCGTAATCTGCTGCTTGCAAACA
AAAAAACCACCGCTACCAGCGGTGGTTTGTTTGCCGGATCAAGAGCTACCAACTCTTTTTCCGAAGGTAA
CTGGCTTCAGCAGAGCGCAGATACCAAATACTGTTCTTCTAGTGTAGCCGTAGTTAGGCCACCACTTCAA
GAACTCTGTAGCACCGCCTACATACCTCGCTCTGCTAATCCTGTTACCAGTGGCTGCTGCCAGTGGCGAT
AAGTCGTGTCTTACCGGGTTGGACTCAAGACGATAGTTACCGGATAAGGCGCAGCGGTCGGGCTGAACGG
GGGGTTCGTGCACACAGCCCAGCTTGGAGCGAACGACCTACACCGAACTGAGATACCTACAGCGTGAGCT
ATGAGAAAGCGCCACGCTTCCCGAAGAGAGAAAGGCGGACAGGTATCCGGTAAGCGGCAGGGTCGGAACA
GGAGAGCGCACGAGGGAGCTTCCAGGGGGAAACGCCTGGTATCTTTATAGTCCTGTCGGGTTTCGCCACC
TCTGACTTGAGCGTCGATTTTTGTGATGCTCGTCAGGGGGGCGGAGCCTATGGAAAAACGCCAGCAACGC
GGCCTTTTTACGGTTCCTGGCCTTTTGCTGGCCTTTTGCTCACATGTTCTTTCCTGCGTTATCCCCTGAT
TCTGTGGATAACCGTATTACCGCCTTTGAGTGAGCTGATACCGCTCGCCGCAGCCGAACGACCGAGCGCA
GCGAGTCAGTGAGCGAGGAAGCGGAAGAGCGCCCAATACGCAAACCGCCTCTCCCCGCGCGTTGGCCGAT
TCATTAATGCAGCTGGCACGACAGGTTTCCCGACTGGAAAGCGGGCAGTGAGCGCAACGCAATTAATGTG
AGTTAGCTCACTCATTAGGCACCCCAGGCTTTACACTTTATGCTTCCGGCTCGTATGTTGTGTGGAATTG
TGAGCGGATAACAATTTCACACAGGAAACAGCTATGACCATGATTACGCCAAGCGCGCAATTAACCCTCA
CTAAAGGGAACAAAAGCTGGAGCTGCAAGCTT
